Addgene plasmid #120372: ORF18-3xFLAG pCDNA4
Purpose: Expresses KSHV ORF18 with Cterm 3xFLAG tag in mammalian cells
Depositing lab: Britt Glaunsinger. Depositing organization: University of California, Berkeley. Publication: The interaction between ORF18 and ORF30 is required for late gene expression in Kaposi's sarcoma-associated herpesvirus. Castaneda AF, Glaunsinger BA. J Virol. 2018 Oct 10. pii: JVI.01488-18. doi: 10.1128/JVI.01488-18. PubMed 30305361.
Backbone
  Vector backbone: pcDNA4.TO
  Backbone size w/o insert (bp): 5153
  Total vector size (bp): 5928
  Vector type: Mammalian Expression
Growth in bacteria
  Bacterial resistance: Ampicillin, 100 μg/mL
  Growth temperature: 37°C
  Growth strain: DH5alpha
  Copy number: High Copy
Gene/Insert
  Gene/Insert name: ORF18
  Species: Kaposi's sarcoma-associated herpesvirus (HHV-8)
  Insert size (bp): 771
  GenBank ID: 4961499
  Entrez Gene: ORF18 (a.k.a. HHV8GK18_gp22)
  Promoter: CMV
  Tag / fusion protein: 3xFLAG (C terminal on backbone)
  Cloning method: Restriction Enzyme; 5′ cloning site EcoRI (not destroyed); 3′ cloning site NotI (not destroyed)
  Sequencing primers: 5′ GGTGGAATTCATGCTCGGAAAATACGTGTGTGAGA; 3′ TCGAGCGGCCGCCCTGAAACCGCGTTGTTGTTAAACG
Terms and licenses: Academic/Nonprofit Terms; Industry Terms: Not Available to Industry
How to cite: ORF18-3xFLAG pCDNA4 was a gift from Britt Glaunsinger (Addgene plasmid # 120372 ; http://n2t.net/addgene:120372 ; RRID:Addgene_120372)
