[The description below was written by a language model from this plasmid's Addgene catalogue record and pLannotate feature annotations shown in this document.]
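Description:
ORF18-3xFLAG pCDNA4 is a mammalian expression plasmid built on the pcDNA4/TO backbone that produces the ORF18 protein of Kaposi's sarcoma-associated herpesvirus (HHV-8) with a C-terminal 3xFLAG epitope tag. The 771 bp ORF18 coding sequence was inserted between EcoRI and NotI sites, both retained, so that it reads into the tag supplied by the backbone. The automated annotation picks up only a fragment of a FLAG sequence downstream of the ORF, which is consistent with the repeated tag being only partly recognised. Transcription is driven by the human cytomegalovirus immediate early enhancer and promoter and terminated by the bovine growth hormone polyadenylation signal. Short elements annotated just after the promoter as tet operator-containing fragments correspond to the tandem tet operator sites typical of this backbone. These allow tetracycline-regulated expression in cells that supply the Tet repressor, while expression is constitutive in cells that lack it.

The plasmid is propagated in E. coli at high copy through a ColE1/pUC-type origin with ampicillin selection from the bla gene. An f1 origin is also present. For selection in mammalian cells, an SV40 early promoter drives the Sh ble gene, which confers Zeocin resistance and is followed by an SV40 polyadenylation signal. An upstream EM7 promoter allows the same marker to be expressed in bacteria.

ORF18 is annotated as a homologue of the UL79 family that links viral DNA replication to late gene transcription. The associated study concerns its interaction with ORF30 in KSHV late gene expression. The tagged construct therefore suits transfection-based detection, immunoprecipitation and protein interaction experiments on this viral factor.
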