Features (pLannotate 1.2.2; 23 found; start..end, strand, type, name):
     28..80      -  misc_feature   bom (fragment): basis of mobility region from pBR322
    235..614     +  enhancer       CMV enhancer: human cytomegalovirus immediate early enhancer
    615..818     +  promoter       CMV promoter: human cytomegalovirus (CMV) immediate early promoter
    820..839     +  promoter       PLtetO-1 promoter (fragment): modified phage lambda PL promoter with tet operator sites (Lutz and Bujard, 1997)
    841..860     +  promoter       PLtetO-1 promoter (fragment): modified phage lambda PL promoter with tet operator sites (Lutz and Bujard, 1997)
    868..901     +  promoter       TRE3GV promoter (fragment): 3rd-generation Tet-responsive promoter that can be activated by binding of Tet-On® 3G, optimized for retroviral and lentiviral vectors
   1032..1802    +  CDS            ORF18: UL79_HHV8P - Protein inferred from homology: Swiss-Prot protein existence level 3. Plays a role in the expression of late transcripts bridging viral DNA replication and late gene expression during infection. From Human herpesvirus 8 type P (isolate GK18) (HHV-8) (Kaposi's sarcoma-associated herpesvirus).
   1893..1913    +  CDS            FLAG (fragment): FLAG® epitope tag, followed by an enterokinase cleavage site
   1945..2169    +  polyA_signal   bGH poly(A) signal: bovine growth hormone polyadenylation signal
   2173..2194    +  promoter       SV40 promoter (fragment): SV40 enhancer and early promoter
   2215..2643    +  rep_origin     f1 ori (sequence partly withheld): f1 bacteriophage origin of replication; arrow indicates direction of (+) strand synthesis
   2657..2986    +  promoter       SV40 promoter: SV40 enhancer and early promoter
   3034..3081    +  promoter       EM7 promoter: synthetic bacterial promoter&nbsp
   3100..3474    +  CDS            BleoR: antibiotic-binding protein; Sh ble from Streptoalloteichus hindustanus; confers resistance to bleomycin, phleomycin, and Zeocin™
   3484..3609    +  CDS            ble (fragment): BLE_KLEPN - Experimental evidence at protein level: Swiss-Prot protein existence level 1. Binding protein with a strong affinity to the bleomycin family of antibiotics. Binds to CL990; an antimitotic-antibiotic compound. From Klebsiella pneumoniae.
   3604..3725    +  polyA_signal   SV40 poly(A) signal: SV40 polyadenylation signal
   3798..3814    -  protein_bind   lac operator: The lac repressor binds to the lac operator to inhibit transcription in E. coli. This inhibition can be relieved by adding lactose or isopropyl-β-D-thiogalactopyranoside (IPTG). lac repressor encoded by lacI
   3822..3852    -  promoter       lac promoter: promoter for the E. coli lac operon
   3867..3888    -  protein_bind   CAP binding site: CAP binding activates transcription in the presence of cAMP. E. coli catabolite activator protein
   3901..3993    -  CDS            lacI (fragment): lac repressor; lacI; The lac repressor binds to the lac operator to inhibit transcription in E. coli. This inhibition can be relieved by adding lactose or isopropyl-β-D-thiogalactopyranoside (IPTG).
   4176..4764    -  rep_origin     ori: high-copy-number ColE1/pMB1/pBR322/pUC origin of replication
   4935..5795    -  CDS            AmpR: β-lactamase; bla; confers resistance to ampicillin, carbenicillin, and related antibiotics
   5796..5900    -  promoter       AmpR promoter: bla
>Addgene plasmid #120372 | ORF18-3xFLAG pCDNA4 | addgene full sequence | sequence record 257141 | Addgene NGS Result
GACGGATCGGGAGATCTCCCGATCCCCTATGGTGCACTCTCAGTACAATCTGCTCTGATGCCGCATAGTT
AAGCCAGTATCTGCTCCCTGCTTGTGTGTTGGAGGTCGCTGAGTAGTGCGCGAGCAAAATTTAAGCTACA
ACAAGGCAAGGCTTGACCGACAATTGCATGAAGAATCTGCTTAGGGTTAGGCGTTTTGCGCTGCTTCGCG
ATGTACGGGCCAGATATACGCGTTGACATTGATTATTGACTAGTTATTAATAGTAATCAATTACGGGGTC
ATTAGTTCATAGCCCATATATGGAGTTCCGCGTTACATAACTTACGGTAAATGGCCCGCCTGGCTGACCG
CCCAACGACCCCCGCCCATTGACGTCAATAATGACGTATGTTCCCATAGTAACGCCAATAGGGACTTTCC
ATTGACGTCAATGGGTGGAGTATTTACGGTAAACTGCCCACTTGGCAGTACATCAAGTGTATCATATGCC
AAGTACGCCCCCTATTGACGTCAATGACGGTAAATGGCCCGCCTGGCATTATGCCCAGTACATGACCTTA
TGGGACTTTCCTACTTGGCAGTACATCTACGTATTAGTCATCGCTATTACCATGGTGATGCGGTTTTGGC
AGTACATCAATGGGCGTGGATAGCGGTTTGACTCACGGGGATTTCCAAGTCTCCACCCCATTGACGTCAA
TGGGAGTTTGTTTTGGCACCAAAATCAACGGGACTTTCCAAAATGTCGTAACAACTCCGCCCCATTGACG
CAAATGGGCGGTAGGCGTGTACGGTGGGAGGTCTATATAAGCAGAGCTCTCCCTATCAGTGATAGAGATC
TCCCTATCAGTGATAGAGATCGTCGACGAGCTCGTTTAGTGAACCGTCAGATCGCCTGGAGACGCCATCC
ACGCTGTTTTGACCTCCATAGAAGACACCGGGACCGATCCAGCCTCCGGACTCTAGCGTTTAAACTTAAG
CTTGGTACCGAGCTCGGATCCACTAGTCCAGTGTGGTGGAATTCTGCAGATATGCTCGGAAAATACGTGT
GTGAGACCGAGCCGCTGAGCCCGGGGCTTAGGAGGCTCATGTGGCGCTTTTTGCAAAATAAGAATTTAAA
TACATTCCACGCCCAAGAGCTGCGTTTTATTCATTTGGTTCTCTGCAGGATGTACAATTTCGGTCTAAAT
GTGTACCTGTTAAGGGAGGCTACTGCCAATGCCGGGACCTACGACGAGGTGGTCCTGGGACGCAAGGTTC
CTGCGGAGGTGTGGAAGCTCGTGTACGATGGGCTCGAGGAGATGGGCGTGTCAAGTGAGATGCTGCTGTG
TGAGGCATACCGGGACAGCCTCTGGATGCACTTGAACGATAAGGTGGGGCTCTTGAGGGGCCTGGCGAAT
TATCTGTTTCACCGGCTAGGGGTCACCCACGACGTTCGCATCGCCCCGGAAAACCTGGTGGACGGAAACT
TTTTGTTTAATCTGGGAAGTGTGCTCCCCTGCAGGCTGCTCCTTGCGGCGGGCTACTGCCTCGCCTTTTG
GGGCAGCGATGAACACGAACGCTGGGTGCGCTTCTTCGCCCAGAAGCTTTTCATTTGCTACCTGATAGTC
TCCGGGCGTCTTATGACACAGAGGTCTCTGCTAGTTTGGGCCAGCGAAACGGGCTATCCCGGTCCGGTGG
AGGCAGTCTGTCGCGACATCCGCTCCATGTACGGCATACGAACGTATGCGGTCTCGGGTTATCTTCCGGC
TCCGTCCGAAGCGCAGCTGGCCTACCTTGGTGCGTTTAACAACAACGCGGTTTCAGATCCAGCACAGTGG
CGGCCGCTCGAGGGAGGCGGTGGAGCCGACTACAAGGACCACGACGGCGACTACAAGGACCACGACATCG
ACTACAAGGACGACGACGACAAGGGGCCCGTTTAAACCCGCTGATCAGCCTCGACTGTGCCTTCTAGTTG
CCAGCCATCTGTTGTTTGCCCCTCCCCCGTGCCTTCCTTGACCCTGGAAGGTGCCACTCCCACTGTCCTT
TCCTAATAAAATGAGGAAATTGCATCGCATTGTCTGAGTAGGTGTCATTCTATTCTGGGGGGTGGGGTGG
GGCAGGACAGCAAGGGGGAGGATTGGGAAGACAATAGCAGGCATGCTGGGGATGCGGTGGGCTCTATGGC
TTCTGAGGCGGAAAGAACCAGCTGGGGCTCTAGGGGGTATCCCC
[124 nt withheld, positions 2215-2338]
C
[91 nt withheld, positions 2340-2430]
A
[49 nt withheld, positions 2432-2480]
CCTTTGACGTTGGAGTCCACGTTCTTT
[37 nt withheld, positions 2508-2544]
ACCCTATCTCGGTCTATTCTTTTGATTTATAAGGGATTTTGCCGATTTCGGCCTATTGGTTAAAAAATGA
GCTGATTTAACAAAAATTTAACGCGAATTAATTCTGTGGAATGTGTGTCAGTTAGGGTGTGGAAAGTCCC
CAGGCTCCCCAGCAGGCAGAAGTATGCAAAGCATGCATCTCAATTAGTCAGCAACCAGGTGTGGAAAGTC
CCCAGGCTCCCCAGCAGGCAGAAGTATGCAAAGCATGCATCTCAATTAGTCAGCAACCATAGTCCCGCCC
CTAACTCCGCCCATCCCGCCCCTAACTCCGCCCAGTTCCGCCCATTCTCCGCCCCATGGCTGACTAATTT
TTTTTATTTATGCAGAGGCCGAGGCCGCCTCTGCCTCTGAGCTATTCCAGAAGTAGTGAGGAGGCTTTTT
TGGAGGCCTAGGCTTTTGCAAAAAGCTCCCGGGAGCTTGTATATCCATTTTCGGATCTGATCAGCACGTG
TTGACAATTAATCATCGGCATAGTATATCGGCATAGTATAATACGACAAGGTGAGGAACTAAACCATGGC
CAAGTTGACCAGTGCCGTTCCGGTGCTCACCGCGCGCGACGTCGCCGGAGCGGTCGAGTTCTGGACCGAC
CGGCTCGGGTTCTCCCGGGACTTCGTGGAGGACGACTTCGCCGGTGTGGTCCGGGACGACGTGACCCTGT
TCATCAGCGCGGTCCAGGACCAGGTGGTGCCGGACAACACCCTGGCCTGGGTGTGGGTGCGCGGCCTGGA
CGAGCTGTACGCCGAGTGGTCGGAGGTCGTGTCCACGAACTTCCGGGACGCCTCCGGGCCGGCCATGACC
GAGATCGGCGAGCAGCCGTGGGGGCGGGAGTTCGCCCTGCGCGACCCGGCCGGCAACTGCGTGCACTTCG
TGGCCGAGGAGCAGGACTGACACGTGCTACGAGATTTCGATTCCACCGCCGCCTTCTATGAAAGGTTGGG
CTTCGGAATCGTTTTCCGGGACGCCGGCTGGATGATCCTCCAGCGCGGGGATCTCATGCTGGAGTTCTTC
GCCCACCCCAACTTGTTTATTGCAGCTTATAATGGTTACAAATAAAGCAATAGCATCACAAATTTCACAA
ATAAAGCATTTTTTTCACTGCATTCTAGTTGTGGTTTGTCCAAACTCATCAATGTATCTTATCATGTCTG
TATACCGTCGACCTCTAGCTAGAGCTTGGCGTAATCATGGTCATAGCTGTTTCCTGTGTGAAATTGTTAT
CCGCTCACAATTCCACACAACATACGAGCCGGAAGCATAAAGTGTAAAGCCTGGGGTGCCTAATGAGTGA
GCTAACTCACATTAATTGCGTTGCGCTCACTGCCCGCTTTCCAGTCGGGAAACCTGTCGTGCCAGCTGCA
TTAATGAATCGGCCAACGCGCGGGGAGAGGCGGTTTGCGTATTGGGCGCTCTTCCGCTTCCTCGCTCACT
GACTCGCTGCGCTCGGTCGTTCGGCTGCGGCGAGCGGTATCAGCTCACTCAAAGGCGGTAATACGGTTAT
CCACAGAATCAGGGGATAACGCAGGAAAGAACATGTGAGCAAAAGGCCAGCAAAAGGCCAGGAACCGTAA
AAAGGCCGCGTTGCTGGCGTTTTTCCATAGGCTCCGCCCCCCTGACGAGCATCACAAAAATCGACGCTCA
AGTCAGAGGTGGCGAAACCCGACAGGACTATAAAGATACCAGGCGTTTCCCCCTGGAAGCTCCCTCGTGC
GCTCTCCTGTTCCGACCCTGCCGCTTACCGGATACCTGTCCGCCTTTCTCCCTTCGGGAAGCGTGGCGCT
TTCTCATAGCTCACGCTGTAGGTATCTCAGTTCGGTGTAGGTCGTTCGCTCCAAGCTGGGCTGTGTGCAC
GAACCCCCCGTTCAGCCCGACCGCTGCGCCTTATCCGGTAACTATCGTCTTGAGTCCAACCCGGTAAGAC
ACGACTTATCGCCACTGGCAGCAGCCACTGGTAACAGGATTAGCAGAGCGAGGTATGTAGGCGGTGCTAC
AGAGTTCTTGAAGTGGTGGCCTAACTACGGCTACACTAGAAGAACAGTATTTGGTATCTGCGCTCTGCTG
AAGCCAGTTACCTTCGGAAAAAGAGTTGGTAGCTCTTGATCCGGCAAACAAACCACCGCTGGTAGCGGTG
GTTTTTTTGTTTGCAAGCAGCAGATTACGCGCAGAAAAAAAGGATCTCAAGAAGATCCTTTGATCTTTTC
TACGGGGTCTGACGCTCAGTGGAACGAAAACTCACGTTAAGGGATTTTGGTCATGAGATTATCAAAAAGG
ATCTTCACCTAGATCCTTTTAAATTAAAAATGAAGTTTTAAATCAATCTAAAGTATATATGAGTAAACTT
GGTCTGACAGTTACCAATGCTTAATCAGTGAGGCACCTATCTCAGCGATCTGTCTATTTCGTTCATCCAT
AGTTGCCTGACTCCCCGTCGTGTAGATAACTACGATACGGGAGGGCTTACCATCTGGCCCCAGTGCTGCA
ATGATACCGCGAGACCCACGCTCACCGGCTCCAGATTTATCAGCAATAAACCAGCCAGCCGGAAGGGCCG
AGCGCAGAAGTGGTCCTGCAACTTTATCCGCCTCCATCCAGTCTATTAATTGTTGCCGGGAAGCTAGAGT
AAGTAGTTCGCCAGTTAATAGTTTGCGCAACGTTGTTGCCATTGCTACAGGCATCGTGGTGTCACGCTCG
TCGTTTGGTATGGCTTCATTCAGCTCCGGTTCCCAACGATCAAGGCGAGTTACATGATCCCCCATGTTGT
GCAAAAAAGCGGTTAGCTCCTTCGGTCCTCCGATCGTTGTCAGAAGTAAGTTGGCCGCAGTGTTATCACT
CATGGTTATGGCAGCACTGCATAATTCTCTTACTGTCATGCCATCCGTAAGATGCTTTTCTGTGACTGGT
GAGTACTCAACCAAGTCATTCTGAGAATAGTGTATGCGGCGACCGAGTTGCTCTTGCCCGGCGTCAATAC
GGGATAATACCGCGCCACATAGCAGAACTTTAAAAGTGCTCATCATTGGAAAACGTTCTTCGGGGCGAAA
ACTCTCAAGGATCTTACCGCTGTTGAGATCCAGTTCGATGTAACCCACTCGTGCACCCAACTGATCTTCA
GCATCTTTTACTTTCACCAGCGTTTCTGGGTGAGCAAAAACAGGAAGGCAAAATGCCGCAAAAAAGGGAA
TAAGGGCGACACGGAAATGTTGAATACTCATACTCTTCCTTTTTCAATATTATTGAAGCATTTATCAGGG
TTATTGTCTCATGAGCGGATACATATTTGAATGTATTTAGAAAAATAAACAAATAGGGGTTCCGCGCACA
TTTCCCCGAAAAGTGCCACCTGACGTC
